>Addgene plasmid #62007 | Tmem38A mRFP-N2 (800) | addgene partial sequence | sequence record 103123 | mCherry-R 5'-TTGGTCACCTTCAGCTTGG-3'
CCTCGATCTCGAACTCGTGGCCGTTCACGGAGCCCTCCATGCGCACCTTGTAAGCGCATGAACTCCTTGA
TGACGTCCTCGGAGGAACGGCCCATGGCCATTCGGATCCCGGGCCCGCGGTACCGTCGACTATCCGCCTT
CTTGGCCTTCTTCTTCCTGGAGCCCTCGCTCAACTCCTCCTTGGACTTGGCGGGCATGGCCGAATGCTGA
GCTCCTGGCCCACCACCGCTGTGGGACCCACCATGGTTGTCGTGGTGATGGTCACCCCCGCAGGCCGAAC
CAAACAGCACGGGGCAGATGTAGCCCTCCAGGGCATCAAAGGGGGAGCTGTGTGAGTGGGTGGCTGTCAG
AAACACCTTACAGGACACCATGAACAAGGTGAAGATGAAGATGAGGCTGGCTTTGGACACTGGGAGCCAG
CGGGTCTGCTGGAGGGTGAAGAGGATGGCTCCATACAGGCTGGCCTTGGTGGGGAAAGACATGTGCAGGA
TCTCGTTGGTCTCTGGCTTCCAGACCCCTCGGAGCAGCTGCTCAAAGTTGGACATGAGGGCGACACCAGA
ACCTTTGACCCACCCAGTTGCAATCATGACGAACCACCCGTGGTGGTAGTGGTGATGGGCGTGATGGATG
CCCACCGCGATCTTGCGGACTCGCACCACCTCCTTCATGGCCACGAAGATGAGTTTCACAGGCAGGAAGC
AGACACACTTGTAGAAGAGGTCCAGGGGGCAGAAGAAAATCAAGTACCAGACAGCTGAGGCCAGCAGGAT
GCTGGAGTTGTTGCTGAAGTAATCGATCAGTGGCTCCCCAAGGAGCAGATCAGCCAGGATGTAGCTCCCG
AAGCAATGCAGCATGGCGCACAGCCAGGACGCGATGGGGTGGCGCCGGGACAGTTCGACTGCTCCTGGCT
CATACTTGA
