[The description below was written by a language model from this plasmid's Addgene catalogue record.]
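Description:
Tmem38A mRFP-N2 (800) is a mammalian expression plasmid built on the pmRFP-N2 backbone, whose manufacturer is not recorded. It is maintained as a high-copy plasmid in E. coli under kanamycin selection. No feature table accompanies the record, so the origin of replication, polyadenylation signal and any mammalian selection marker are not documented and cannot be described beyond what the backbone name implies.

The insert is human TMEM38A, also known as TRIC-A and listed under the alternative name mNET1. It was cloned by restriction digestion between BglII and SalI sites, both of which remain intact. Transcription is driven by the CMV promoter, a strong constitutive viral promoter widely used for high-level expression in transfected mammalian cells. As the "N2" designation suggests, the coding sequence sits upstream of the fluorescent protein supplied by the backbone, so the product is Tmem38A carrying monomeric red fluorescent protein (mRFP) at its C terminus. The fusion junction can be checked by sequencing inward from the CMV promoter and from the mRFP coding region.

The stated purpose is mammalian expression of a nuclear envelope transmembrane protein. The associated work concerns novel nuclear envelope transmembrane proteins identified in skeletal muscle and their cytoskeletal associations. The red fluorescent tag makes the construct suited to imaging the subcellular localisation of Tmem38A in cells, for example to assess targeting to the nuclear envelope. It also allows co-imaging with green or other spectrally distinct markers.
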