Addgene plasmid #62007: Tmem38A mRFP-N2 (800)
Purpose: mammalian expression of nuclear envelope transmembrane protein
Depositing lab: Eric Schirmer. Depositing organization: University of Edinburgh. Publication: Several novel nuclear envelope transmembrane proteins identified in skeletal muscle have cytoskeletal associations. Wilkie GS, Korfali N, Swanson SK, Malik P, Srsen V, Batrakou DG, de las Heras J, Zuleger N, Kerr AR, Florens L, Schirmer EC. Mol Cell Proteomics. 2011 Jan;10(1):M110.003129. doi: 10.1074/mcp.M110.003129. Epub 2010 Sep 27. PubMed 20876400.
Backbone
  Vector backbone: pmRFP-N2
  Backbone manufacturer: unknown
  Vector type: Mammalian Expression
Growth in bacteria
  Bacterial resistance: Kanamycin, 50 μg/mL
  Growth temperature: 37°C
  Growth strain: DH5alpha
  Copy number: High Copy
Gene/Insert
  Gene/Insert name: Tmem38A (alt name: mNET1)
  Species: H. sapiens (human)
  Entrez Gene: TMEM38A (a.k.a. TRIC-A, TRICA)
  Promoter: CMV
  Tag / fusion protein: mRFP (C terminal on backbone)
  Cloning method: Restriction Enzyme; 5′ cloning site BglII (not destroyed); 3′ cloning site SalI (not destroyed)
  Sequencing primers: 5′ CMV-F; 3′ mRFP1-R
Terms and licenses: Academic/Nonprofit Terms; Industry Terms: Not Available to Industry
How to cite: Tmem38A mRFP-N2 (800) was a gift from Eric Schirmer (Addgene plasmid # 62007 ; http://n2t.net/addgene:62007 ; RRID:Addgene_62007)
